>Addgene plasmid #220694 | AiP2028 - pAAV-AiE2518m-minBG-SYFP2-WPRE-BGHpA | addgene full sequence | sequence record 462021 | Addgene NGS Result
CCTGCAGGCAGCTGCGCGCTCGCTCGCTCACTGAGGCCGCCCGGGCGTCGGGCGACCTTTGGTCGCCCGG
CCTCAGTGAGCGAGCGAGCGCGCAGAGAGGGAGTGGCCAACTCCATCACTAGGGGTTCCTGCGGCCGCAC
GCGTTGCTAAATTAAGCTCTACCCACAGATAGTTTATGGTATATACTTTGCACTGAAAACTCCATTCATT
TCTAAGGCAAATGAATAAATCCAGTGATAATAAACTCTTAAAGAGATGAAACAAGAAGAGAAAATTTTGG
CTAGGCACAGAGAGAATATTTATAAAGGGATATGCAACCTACTGAGGTACATTTTAGGAACCATGGTATT
ATTAAGCTCAACCTAGTTCAGAGCCATGAGAATAAATTAAAAACATTATTCACTGAAGCTGAATTTAATC
AATGTATATATGACCAAATTTGAAGACTATTAGCATGCATTCCAATTGAGAATTTTTCACTAAATAAATT
CTGAATGTTAGCACTTAGTATAGCAAAGATATACTGCTAAAAATTGTCTTCGGAGCTCGGGCTGGGCATA
AAAGTCAGGGCAGAGCCATCTATTGCTTACATTTGCTTCTGGGATCCAGATCTTTCGAAGCTAGCGCTAC
CGGTCGCCACCATGGTGAGCAAGGGCGAGGAGCTGTTCACCGGGGTGGTGCCCATCCTGGTCGAGCTGGA
CGGCGACGTAAACGGCCACAAGTTCAGCGTGTCCGGCGAGGGCGAGGGCGATGCCACCTACGGCAAGCTG
ACCCTGAAGCTGATCTGCACCACCGGCAAGCTGCCCGTGCCCTGGCCCACCCTCGTGACCACCCTGGGCT
ACGGCGTGCAGTGCTTCGCCCGCTACCCCGACCACATGAAGCAGCACGACTTCTTCAAGTCCGCCATGCC
CGAAGGCTACGTCCAGGAGCGCACCATCTTCTTCAAGGACGACGGCAACTACAAGACCCGCGCCGAGGTG
AAGTTCGAGGGCGACACCCTGGTGAACCGCATCGAGCTGAAGGGCATCGACTTCAAGGAGGACGGCAACA
TCCTGGGGCACAAGCTGGAGTACAACTACAACAGCCACAACGTCTATATCACCGCCGACAAGCAGAAGAA
CGGCATCAAGGCCAACTTCAAGATCCGCCACAACATCGAGGACGGCGGCGTGCAGCTCGCCGACCACTAC
CAGCAGAACACCCCCATCGGCGACGGCCCCGTGCTGCTGCCCGACAACCACTACCTGAGCTACCAGTCCA
AGCTGAGCAAAGACCCCAACGAGAAGCGCGATCACATGGTCCTGCTGGAGTTCGTGACCGCCGCCGGGAT
CACTCTCGGCATGGACGAGCTGTACAAGTAAGTCGACGGCGCGCCGCGGCCGCGAATTCGATATCATAAT
CAACCTCTGGATTACAAAATTTGTGAAAGATTGACTGGTATTCTTAACTATGTTGCTCCTTTTACGCTAT
GTGGATACGCTGCTTTAATGCCTTTGTATCATGCTATTGCTTCCCGTATGGCTTTCATTTTCTCCTCCTT
GTATAAATCCTGGTTAGTTCTTGCCACGGCGGAACTCATCGCCGCCTGCCTTGCCCGCTGCTGGACAGGG
GCTCGGCTGTTGGGCACTGACAATTCCGTGGCTCGAGAGATCTTCGACTGTGCCTTCTAGTTGCCAGCCA
TCTGTTGTTTGCCCCTCCCCCGTGCCTTCCTTGACCCTGGAAGGTGCCACTCCCACTGTCCTTTCCTAAT
AAAATGAGGAAATTGCATCGCATTGTCTGAGTAGGTGTCATTCTATTCTGGGGGGTGGGGTGGGGCAGGA
CAGCAAGGGGGAGGATTGGGAAGACAATAGCAGGCATGAGATCTCACGTGCGGACCGAGCGGCCGCAGGA
ACCCCTAGTGATGGAGTTGGCCACTCCCTCTCTGCGCGCTCGCTCGCTCACTGAGGCCGGGCGACCAAAG
GTCGCCCGACGCCCGGGCTTTGCCCGGGCGGCCTCAGTGAGCGAGCGAGCGCGCAGCTGCCTGCAGGGGC
GCCTGATGCGGTATTTTCTCCTTACGCATCTGTGCGGTATTTCACACCGCATA
[95 nt withheld, positions 2084-2178]
T
[46 nt withheld, positions 2180-2225]
C
[141 nt withheld, positions 2227-2367]
CCTTTGACGTTGGAGTCCACGTTCTTT
[37 nt withheld, positions 2395-2431]
ACTCTATCTCGGGCTATTCTTTTGATTTATAAGGGATTTTGCCGATTTCGGTCTATTGGTTAAAAAATGA
GCTGATTTAACAAAAATTTAACGCGAATTTTAACAAAATATTAACGTTTACAATTTTATGGTGCACTCTC
AGTACAATCTGCTCTGATGCCGCATAGTTAAGCCAGCCCCGACACCCGCCAACACCCGCTGACGCGCCCT
GACGGGCTTGTCTGCTCCCGGCATCCGCTTACAGACAAGCTGTGACCGTCTCCGGGAGCTGCATGTGTCA
GAGGTTTTCACCGTCATCACCGAAACGCGCGAGACGAAAGGGCCTCGTGATACGCCTATTTTTATAGGTT
AATGTCATGATAATAATGGTTTCTTAGACGTCAGGTGGCACTTTTCGGGGAAATGTGCGCGGAACCCCTA
TTTGTTTATTTTTCTAAATACATTCAAATATGTATCCGCTCATGAGACAATAACCCTGATAAATGCTTCA
ATAATATTGAAAAAGGAAGAGTATGAGTATTCAACATTTCCGTGTCGCCCTTATTCCCTTTTTTGCGGCA
TTTTGCCTTCCTGTTTTTGCTCACCCAGAAACGCTGGTGAAAGTAAAAGATGCTGAAGATCAGTTGGGTG
CACGAGTGGGTTACATCGAACTGGATCTCAACAGCGGTAAGATCCTTGAGAGTTTTCGCCCCGAAGAACG
TTTTCCAATGATGAGCACTTTTAAAGTTCTGCTATGTGGCGCGGTATTATCCCGTATTGACGCCGGGCAA
GAGCAACTCGGTCGCCGCATACACTATTCTCAGAATGACTTGGTTGAGTACTCACCAGTCACAGAAAAGC
ATCTTACGGATGGCATGACAGTAAGAGAATTATGCAGTGCTGCCATAACCATGAGTGATAACACTGCGGC
CAACTTACTTCTGACAACGATCGGAGGACCGAAGGAGCTAACCGCTTTTTTGCACAACATGGGGGATCAT
GTAACTCGCCTTGATCGTTGGGAACCGGAGCTGAATGAAGCCATACCAAACGACGAGCGTGACACCACGA
TGCCTGTAGCAATGGCAACAACGTTGCGCAAACTATTAACTGGCGAACTACTTACTCTAGCTTCCCGGCA
ACAATTAATAGACTGGATGGAGGCGGATAAAGTTGCAGGACCACTTCTGCGCTCGGCCCTTCCGGCTGGC
TGGTTTATTGCTGATAAATCTGGAGCCGGTGAGCGTGGGTCTCGCGGTATCATTGCAGCACTGGGGCCAG
ATGGTAAGCCCTCCCGTATCGTAGTTATCTACACGACGGGGAGTCAGGCAACTATGGATGAACGAAATAG
ACAGATCGCTGAGATAGGTGCCTCACTGATTAAGCATTGGTAACTGTCAGACCAAGTTTACTCATATATA
CTTTAGATTGATTTAAAACTTCATTTTTAATTTAAAAGGATCTAGGTGAAGATCCTTTTTGATAATCTCA
TGACCAAAATCCCTTAACGTGAGTTTTCGTTCCACTGAGCGTCAGACCCCGTAGAAAAGATCAAAGGATC
TTCTTGAGATCCTTTTTTTCTGCGCGTAATCTGCTGCTTGCAAACAAAAAAACCACCGCTACCAGCGGTG
GTTTGTTTGCCGGATCAAGAGCTACCAACTCTTTTTCCGAAGGTAACTGGCTTCAGCAGAGCGCAGATAC
CAAATACTGTTCTTCTAGTGTAGCCGTAGTTAGGCCACCACTTCAAGAACTCTGTAGCACCGCCTACATA
CCTCGCTCTGCTAATCCTGTTACCAGTGGCTGCTGCCAGTGGCGATAAGTCGTGTCTTACCGGGTTGGAC
TCAAGACGATAGTTACCGGATAAGGCGCAGCGGTCGGGCTGAACGGGGGGTTCGTGCACACAGCCCAGCT
TGGAGCGAACGACCTACACCGAACTGAGATACCTACAGCGTGAGCTATGAGAAAGCGCCACGCTTCCCGA
AGGGAGAAAGGCGGACAGGTATCCGGTAAGCGGCAGGGTCGGAACAGGAGAGCGCACGAGGGAGCTTCCA
GGGGGAAACGCCTGGTATCTTTATAGTCCTGTCGGGTTTCGCCACCTCTGACTTGAGCGTCGATTTTTGT
GATGCTCGTCAGGGGGGCGGAGCCTATGGAAAAACGCCAGCAACGCGGCCTTTTTACGGTTCCTGGCCTT
TTGCTGGCCTTTTGCTCACATGT
Features (pLannotate 1.2.2; 14 found; start..end, strand, type, name):
     12..39      +  repeat_region  AAV2 ITR (fragment): inverted terminal repeat of adeno-associated virus serotype 2 inverted
     68..95      +  repeat_region  AAV2 ITR (fragment): inverted terminal repeat of adeno-associated virus serotype 2 inverted
    642..1358    +  CDS            SYFP2: SYFP2 is a basic (constitutively fluorescent) yellow fluorescent protein published in 2006, derived from Aequorea victoria. It is reported to be a very rapidly-maturing monomer with moderate acid sensitivity.
   1398..1555    +  misc_feature   WPRE (fragment): woodchuck hepatitis virus posttranscriptional regulatory element
   1561..1641    +  misc_feature   WPRE (fragment): woodchuck hepatitis virus posttranscriptional regulatory element
   1658..1769    +  polyA_signal   bGH poly(A) signal: bovine growth hormone polyadenylation signal
   1887..2027    +  repeat_region  AAV2 ITR: inverted terminal repeat of adeno-associated virus serotype 2 inverted
   2032..2083    -  misc_feature   bom (fragment): basis of mobility region from pBR322
   2102..2557    +  rep_origin     f1 ori (sequence partly withheld): f1 bacteriophage origin of replication; arrow indicates direction of (+) strand synthesis
   2558..2607    -  misc_feature   bom (fragment): basis of mobility region from pBR322
   2709..2744    -  CDS            rop (fragment): Rop protein, which maintains plasmids at low copy number; rop
   2839..2943    +  promoter       AmpR promoter: bla
   2944..3804    +  CDS            AmpR: β-lactamase; bla; confers resistance to ampicillin, carbenicillin, and related antibiotics
   3975..4563    +  rep_origin     ori: high-copy-number ColE1/pMB1/pBR322/pUC origin of replication
