[The description below was written by a language model from this plasmid's Addgene catalogue record and pLannotate feature annotations shown in this document.]
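Description:
AiP2028 - pAAV-AiE2518m-minBG-SYFP2-WPRE-BGHpA is an AAV transfer plasmid built on a pAAV2 backbone and used to produce recombinant adeno-associated virus for enhancer-driven reporter expression in the brain. In bacteria it is maintained through a high-copy ColE1/pUC-type origin and selected with ampicillin via the β-lactamase gene and its native promoter. An f1 phage origin is also present in the backbone, along with short remnants of pBR322 bom and rop sequences. The sequenced record is about 4.6 kb.

The payload sits between AAV2 inverted terminal repeats, which are the cis elements needed for replication and packaging of the vector genome. The annotation detects a full ITR on the downstream side but only short ITR fragments on the upstream side, which may reflect the difficulty of sequencing or annotating these structured repeats. Within the cassette, the AiE2518m enhancer is placed upstream of the minBG minimal promoter. Neither element is called in the automated feature table, but they would occupy the unannotated region preceding the reporter, and the depositor notes that MluI and SgrAI cloning sites are retained. A minimal promoter has little activity on its own, so the pattern of expression is dictated by the enhancer. The reporter is SYFP2, a rapidly maturing monomeric yellow fluorescent protein. It is followed by a WPRE, annotated as two fragments and so possibly a shortened or variant form, which boosts transcript stability and expression, and by the bovine growth hormone polyadenylation signal.

The stated purpose is to drive AAV-mediated transgene expression in specific populations of brain cells, as part of a collection of enhancer AAVs for genetic access to cortical cell types. The record does not specify which cell population AiE2518m targets.
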