Addgene plasmid #220694: AiP2028 - pAAV-AiE2518m-minBG-SYFP2-WPRE-BGHpA
Purpose: AiE2518m is an enhancer sequence, designed to drive AAV-mediated transgene expression in specific populations of brain cells
Depositing lab: Allen Institute for Brain Science & Bosiljka Tasic. Depositing organization: Allen Institute. Publication: A suite of enhancer AAVs and transgenic mouse lines for genetic access to cortical cell types. Ben-Simon Y, Hooper M, Narayan S, Daigle TL, Dwivedi D, Way SW, Oster A, Stafford DA, Mich JK, Taormina MJ, Martinez RA, Opitz-Araya X, Roth JR, Alexander JR, Allen S, Amster A, Arbuckle J, Ayala A, Baker PM, Bakken TE, Barcelli T, Barta S, Bendrick J, Bertagnolli D, Bielstein C, Bishwakarma P, Bowlus J, Boyer G, Brouner K, Casian B, Casper T, Chakka AB, Chakrabarty R, Chance RK, Chavan S, Clark M, Colbert K, Collman F, Daniel S, Departee M, DiValentin P, Donadio N, Dotson N, Egdorf T, Fliss T, Gabitto M, Garcia J, Gary A, Gasperini M, Gloe J, Goldy J, Gore BB, Graybuck L, Greisman N, Haeseleer F, Halterman C, Haradon Z, Hastings SD, Helback O, Ho W, Hockemeyer D, Huang C, Huff S, Hunker A, Johansen N, Jones D, Juneau Z, Kalmbach B, Kannan M, Khem S, Kussick E, Kutsal R, Larsen R, Lee C, Lee AY, Leibly M, Lenz GH, Li S, Liang E, Lusk N, Madigan Z, Malloy J, Malone J, McCue R, Melchor J, Mollenkopf T, Moosman S, Morin E, Newman D, Ng L, Ngo K, Omstead V, Otto S, Oyama A, Pena N, Pham T, Phillips E, Pom CA, Potekhina L, Ransford S, Ray PL, Rette D, Reynoldson C, Rimorin C, Rocha D, Ruiz A, Sanchez REA, Sawyer L, Sedeno-Cortes A, Sevigny JP, Shapovalova N, Shepard N, Shulga L, Sigler AR, Siverts L, Soliman S, Somasundaram S, Staats B, Stewart K, Szelenyi E, Tieu M, Trader C, Tran A, van Velthoven CTJ, Walker M, Wang Y, Weed N, Wirthlin M, Wood T, Wynalda B, Yao Z, Zhou T, Ariza J, Dee N, Reding M, Ronellenfitch K, Mufti S, Sunkin SM, Smith KA, Esposito L, Waters J, Thyagarajan B, Yao S, Lein ES, Zeng H, Levi BP, Ngai J, Ting JT, Tasic B. Cell. 2025 May 16:S0092-8674(25)00513-6. doi: 10.1016/j.cell.2025.05.002. PubMed 40403729.
Backbone
  Vector backbone: pAAV2
  Vector type: AAV
Growth in bacteria
  Bacterial resistance: Ampicillin, 100 μg/mL
  Growth temperature: 37°C
  Growth strain: NEB Stable
  Copy number: High Copy
Gene/Insert
  Gene/Insert name: SYFP2
  Species: Synthetic
  Promoter: minBG
  Cloning method: Gibson Cloning
Terms and licenses: Academic/Nonprofit Terms; Industry Terms: Not Available to Industry
Depositor comments: 5' Cloning Site: MluI (not destroyed), 3' Cloning Site: SgrAI (not destroyed). Please visit https://doi.org/10.1101/2024.06.10.597244 for bioRxiv preprint.
How to cite: AiP2028 - pAAV-AiE2518m-minBG-SYFP2-WPRE-BGHpA was a gift from Allen Institute for Brain Science & Bosiljka Tasic (Addgene plasmid # 220694 ; http://n2t.net/addgene:220694 ; RRID:Addgene_220694)
